Addgene plasmid #217070: pMV-hAT-6B_PM
Purpose: Donor plasmid of hAT-6B_PM Transposon
Depositing lab: Haoyi Wang. Depositing organization: Institute of Zoology, Chinese Academy of Sciences. Publication: Heterologous survey of 130 DNA transposons in human cells highlights their functional divergence and expands the genome engineering toolbox. Zhang T, Tan S, Tang N, Li Y, Zhang C, Sun J, Guo Y, Gao H, Cai Y, Sun W, Wang C, Fu L, Ma H, Wu Y, Hu X, Zhang X, Gee P, Yan W, Zhao Y, Chen Q, Guo B, Wang H, Zhang YE. Cell. 2024 Jul 11;187(14):3741-3760.e30. doi: 10.1016/j.cell.2024.05.007. Epub 2024 Jun 5. PubMed 38843831.
Backbone
  Vector backbone: pMV
  Vector type: Mammalian Expression
Growth in bacteria
  Bacterial resistance: Ampicillin, 100 μg/mL
  Growth temperature: 37°C
  Growth strain: DH5alpha
  Copy number: High Copy
Gene/Insert
  Gene/Insert name: TIRs of hAT-6B_PM transposon (alt name: hAT-6B_PM)
  Species: Synthetic
  Cloning method: Restriction Enzyme; 5′ cloning site Unknown (unknown if destroyed); 3′ cloning site Unknown (unknown if destroyed)
Terms and licenses: Academic/Nonprofit Terms; Industry Terms: Not Available to Industry
How to cite: pMV-hAT-6B_PM was a gift from Haoyi Wang (Addgene plasmid # 217070 ; http://n2t.net/addgene:217070 ; RRID:Addgene_217070)
