[The description below was written by a language model from this plasmid's Addgene catalogue record and pLannotate feature annotations shown in this document.]
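Description:
pMV-hAT-6B_PM is a transposon donor plasmid built on the pMV backbone and catalogued as a mammalian expression vector. It is propagated in E. coli as a high-copy plasmid through a ColE1/pUC-type origin of replication and selected with ampicillin via the β-lactamase gene and its native promoter. A short remnant of lacZα is also detected, presumably a leftover of the cloning vector rather than a functional element. The sequenced record is about 5.7 kb.

The stated insert is the synthetic terminal inverted repeats (TIRs) of the hAT-6B_PM element, a member of the hAT superfamily of DNA transposons. The automated feature table does not annotate the TIRs themselves, so their exact positions are not given. The unannotated stretches on either side of the mammalian cassette are the likely locations, but the record does not confirm this. The annotated cargo is a single expression unit in which the mouse PGK promoter drives a puromycin N-acetyltransferase coding sequence followed by EGFP, terminated by the bovine growth hormone polyadenylation signal. The short gap between the PuroR and EGFP reading frames suggests a linker or self-cleaving peptide joining them, although none is annotated.

In a donor of this kind, a matching transposase supplied in trans (no transposase gene is annotated on this plasmid) recognises the TIRs, excises the intervening cassette and integrates it into the host genome. Stable integration can then be scored by puromycin resistance or persistent green fluorescence. The plasmid comes from a survey that tested a large panel of DNA transposons for activity in human cells, with a view to expanding genome engineering tools.
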