Features (pLannotate 1.2.2; 8 found; start..end, strand, type, name):
    118..138     -  CDS            lacZα (fragment): LacZα fragment of β-galactosidase; lacZ fragment
   1348..1847    +  promoter       PGK promoter: mouse phosphoglycerate kinase 1 promoter
   1872..2466    +  CDS            PuroR (fragment): puromycin N-acetyltransferase; pac from Streptomyces alboniger; confers resistance to puromycin
   2530..3249    +  CDS            EGFP: the original enhanced GFP (Yang et al., 1996) mammalian codon-optimized
   3277..3501    +  polyA_signal   bGH poly(A) signal: bovine growth hormone polyadenylation signal
   3985..4573    -  rep_origin     ori: high-copy-number ColE1/pMB1/pBR322/pUC origin of replication
   4744..5604    -  CDS            AmpR: β-lactamase; bla; confers resistance to ampicillin, carbenicillin, and related antibiotics
   5605..26      -  promoter       AmpR promoter (across the origin): bla
>Addgene plasmid #217070 | pMV-hAT-6B_PM | addgene full sequence | sequence record 442202 | Addgene NGS Result
AAAAATAAACAAATAGGGGTTCCGCGCACATTTCCCCGAAAAGTGCCACCTGACGTCTAAGAAACCATTA
TTATCATGACATTAACCTATAAAAATAGGCGTATCACGAGGCCCTTTCGTTGTAAAACGACGGCCAGTCG
AACCACGCAATGCGTCTCGATCCGCAGTGTCTTGCGTCTCTAAGCTTCTCTACACCAGGGGTCGGCAACC
TATGGCTCGCGAGCCAGATGTGGCTCTTTTGATGACTGCATCTGGCTCGCAAATAAATCTTAGCTGACAT
TTCTTAACATGATAAGTAATGAATAATTCCGCTGACATTAAAGTAAAACATTACAGAAATCACAGTGTTA
AAAATAACGTTTAAAATATAAAACATTCTCATGCATTTTAATCCATCCATCCATTTTCTACCGCTCCTGC
TCAGGGTTGCAGGTGGCTGGAGCCAATCCCAGCTGTCCGACACCAAAACTCTATTTTTATTGGATAATGC
GGTAGCCTACGGGTCGTTGTGAGGTCAAGAAGTAAACTTCCGTCCTTTTAATCAAATAGTCAGCTAGCTA
ATTTATGCAGAGCAAACCCTTTTGATGAAGAAGATGGCGAAAAGAAAAAAAGATGAGGAGTACCGCACAT
TTCAGCACGAATGGACAGAAGAATTCGCCTTTGTGGAGAGAGCAGGTTCTGCGGTGTGTCTAATATGCAA
TGATAAAATTTCATCGATGAAACGGTCAAATATAAAGCGGCACTTCGACACACGCCATGCTACATTTGCA
TCGAAATATCCAGCGGGGGACAGCAGAAAGAAGGCATGCCAAGAGCTACTGTCCAGAGTGCAAGCTAGTC
AGCAGCAACTCCGTGTATGGACCAGACAAGGTGACGGGAATTCGGCTAGCTTTGCTGGTTCTTTAGCAAT
TGTGAGGAACGGAAAGCCATTCACAGATGGCGAGTATGCCAAAACATTCATGCTTGATGTGGCCAACGAA
CTTTTTGACGACTTTTCGGATAAAGACAAGATAATCAAACGAATAAAAGACATGCCTCTGTCAGCAAAAA
CTGTTCACGATCGTACCATAATGATGGCAAATCAAGTGGAGGAAACACAAGTGAAGGACATAAATGCAGC
GCCATACTTTTCCCTCGCTTTGGATGAGTCAACAGACGTAAGTCATTTATCCCAGTTCAGTGTGATTGCA
AGGTATGCTGCCGGTGACACACTGCGTGAGGAAAGTCTTGCTGTTTTGCCAATGAAAGGGTCAACAAGAG
GGGAGGATTTATTCAAGTCTTTCATTGAGTTCGCTAAAGAAAAAAAATCTACCGACCGGTGCTAGCGGAT
CCTCTAGCAATTCTACCGGGTAGGGGAGGCGCTTTTCCCAAGGCAGTCTGGAGCATGCGCTTTAGCAGCC
CCGCTGGGCACTTGGCGCTACACAAGTGGCCTCTGGCCTCGCACACATTCCACATCCACCGGTAGGCGCC
AACCGGCTCCGTTCTTTGGTGGCCCCTTCGCGCCACCTTCTACTCCTCCCCTAGTCAGGAAGTTCCCCCC
CGCCCCGCAGCTCGCGTCGTGCAGGACGTGACAAATGGAAGTAGCACGTCTCACTAGTCTCGTGCAGATG
GACAGCACCGCTGAGCAATGGAAGCGGGTAGGCCTTTGGGGCAGCGGCCAATAGCAGCTTTGCTCCTTCG
CTTTCTGGGCTCAGAGGCTGGGAAGGGGTGGGTCCGGGGGCGGGCTCAGGGGCGGGCTCAGGGGCGGGGC
GGGCGCCCGAAGGTCCTCCGGAGGCCCGGCATTCTGCACGCTTCAAAAGCGCACGTCTGCCGCGCTGTTC
TCCTCTTCCTCATCTCCGGGCCTTTCGACCTGCAGCCAACGCCACCATGGGGACCGAGTACAAGCCCACG
GTGCGCCTCGCCACCCGCGACGACGTCCCCCGGGCCGTACGCACCCTCGCCGCCGCGTTCGCCGACTACC
CCGCCACGCGCCACACCGTCGACCCGGACCGCCACATCGAGCGGGTCACCGAGCTGCAAGAACTCTTCCT
CACGCGCGTCGGGCTCGACATCGGCAAGGTGTGGGTCGCGGACGACGGCGCCGCGGTGGCGGTCTGGACC
ACGCCGGAGAGCGTCGAAGCGGGGGCGGTGTTCGCCGAGATCGGCCCGCGCATGGCCGAGTTGAGCGGTT
CCCGGCTGGCCGCGCAGCAACAGATGGAAGGCCTCCTGGCGCCGCACCGGCCCAAGGAGCCCGCGTGGTT
CCTGGCCACCGTCGGCGTCTCGCCCGACCACCAGGGCAAGGGTCTGGGCAGCGCCGTCGTGCTCCCCGGA
GTGGAGGCGGCCGAGCGCGCCGGGGTGCCCGCCTTCCTGGAGACCTCCGCGCCCCGCAACCTCCCCTTCT
ACGAGCGGCTCGGCTTCACCGTCACCGCCGACGTCGAGGTGCCCGAAGGACCGCGCACCTGGTGCATGAC
CCGCAAGCCCGGTGCCATCGATGCCACTAACTTCTCCCTGTTGAAACAAGCAGGGGATGTCGAAGAGAAT
CCCGGGCCAATGGTGAGCAAGGGCGAGGAGCTGTTCACCGGGGTGGTGCCCATCCTGGTCGAGCTGGACG
GCGACGTAAACGGCCACAAGTTCAGCGTGTCCGGCGAGGGCGAGGGCGATGCCACCTACGGCAAGCTGAC
CCTGAAGTTCATCTGCACCACCGGCAAGCTGCCCGTGCCCTGGCCCACCCTCGTGACCACCCTGACCTAC
GGCGTGCAGTGCTTCAGCCGCTACCCCGACCACATGAAGCAGCACGACTTCTTCAAGTCCGCCATGCCCG
AAGGCTACGTCCAGGAGCGCACCATCTTCTTCAAGGACGACGGCAACTACAAGACCCGCGCCGAGGTGAA
GTTCGAGGGCGACACCCTGGTGAACCGCATCGAGCTGAAGGGCATCGACTTCAAGGAGGACGGCAACATC
CTGGGGCACAAGCTGGAGTACAACTACAACAGCCACAACGTCTATATCATGGCCGACAAGCAGAAGAACG
GCATCAAGGTGAACTTCAAGATCCGCCACAACATCGAGGACGGCAGCGTGCAGCTCGCCGACCACTACCA
GCAGAACACCCCCATCGGCGACGGCCCCGTGCTGCTGCCCGACAACCACTACCTGAGCACCCAGTCCGCC
CTGAGCAAAGACCCCAACGAGAAGCGCGATCACATGGTCCTGCTGGAGTTCGTGACCGCCGCCGGGATCA
CTCTCGGCATGGACGAGCTGTACAAGTAATTAATTAAGCTCGCTGATCAGCCTCGACTGTGCCTTCTAGT
TGCCAGCCATCTGTTGTTTGCCCCTCCCCCGTGCCTTCCTTGACCCTGGAAGGTGCCACTCCCACTGTCC
TTTCCTAATAAAATGAGGAAATTGCATCGCATTGTCTGAGTAGGTGTCATTCTATTCTGGGGGGTGGGGT
GGGGCAGGACAGCAAGGGGGAGGATTGGGAAGACAATAGCAGGCATGCTGGGGATGCGGTGGGCTCTATG
GCTTCTGAGGCGCGCCCTCGAGTGGTAAGAAGTATTTTATTTATTATTGGTTGTTGGTATAACAACGTTA
TTAAAAAGGATACATTCAGAGACTTATTATATTCTAAAATTGGTGGTCTTAGTTAAAAATACACGCATTT
AGTTGTATTCAGTGTTAAAAAATATTATATGGCTCTCACGGAAATTTATTTTAAAATATGTGGCTTTCAT
GGCTCTCTCAGCCAAAAAGGTTCCCGACCCCTGCTCTACACGGGCCCAGAGACGGAGTCACTGCCAACCG
AGACGGTCATAGCTGTTTCCTGTGTGCCGCTTCCTCGCTCACTGACTCGCTGCGCTCGGTCGTTCGGCTG
CGGCGAGCGGTATCAGCTCACTCAAAGGCGGTAATACGGTTACCCACAGAATCAGGGGATAACGCAGGAA
AGAACATGTGAGCAAAAGGCCAGCAAAAGGCCAGGAACCGTAAAAAGGCCGCGTTGCTGGCGTTTTTCCA
TAGGCTCCGCCCCCCTGACGAGCATCACAAAAATCGACGCTCAAGTCAGAGGTGGCGAAACCCGACAGGA
CTATAAAGATACCAGGCGTTTCCCCCTGGAAGCTCCCTCGTGCGCTCTCCTGTTCCGACCCTGCCGCTTA
CCGGATACCTGTCCGCCTTTCTCCCTTCGGGAAGCGTGGCGCTTTCTCATAGCTCACGCTGTAGGTATCT
CAGTTCGGTGTAGGTCGTTCGCTCCAAGCTGGGCTGTGTGCACGAACCCCCCGTTCAGCCCGACCGCTGC
GCCTTATCCGGTAACTATCGTCTTGAGTCCAACCCGGTAAGACACGACTTATCGCCACTGGCAGCAGCCA
CTGGTAACAGGATTAGCAGAGCGAGGTATGTAGGCGGTGCTACAGAGTTCTTGAAGTGGTGGCCTAACTA
CGGCTACACTAGAAGAACAGTATTTGGTATCTGCGCTCTGCTGAAGCCAGTTACCTTCGGAAAAAGAGTT
GGTAGCTCTTGATCCGGCAAACAAACCACCGCTGGTAGCGGTGGTTTTTTTGTTTGCAAGCAGCAGATTA
CGCGCAGAAAAAAAGGATCTCAAGAAGATCCTTTGATCTTTTCTACGGGGTCTGACGCTCAGTGGAACGA
AAACTCACGTTAAGGGATTTTGGTCATGAGATTATCAAAAAGGATCTTCACCTAGATCCTTTTAAATTAA
AAATGAAGTTTTAAATCAATCTAAAGTATATATGAGTAAACTTGGTCTGACAGTTACCAATGCTTAATCA
GTGAGGCACCTATCTCAGCGATCTGTCTCTTTCGTTCATCCATAGTTGCCTGACTCCCCGTCGTGTAGAT
AACTACGATACGGGAGGGCTTACCATCTGGCCCCAGTGCTGCAATAATACCGCGGGACCCACGCTCACCG
GCTCCAGATTTATCAGCAATAAACCAGCCAGCCGGAAGGGCCGAGCGCAGAAGTGGTCCTGCAACTTTAT
CCGCCTCCATCCAGTCTATTAATTGTTGCCGGGAAGCTAGAGTAAGTAGTTCGCCAGTTAATAGTTTGCG
CAACGTTGTTGCCATCGCTACAGGCATCGTGGTATCACGCTCGTCGTTTGGTATGGCTTCATTCAGCTCC
GGTTCCCAACGATCAAGGCGAGTTACATGATCCCCCATGTTGCGCAAAAAAGCGGTTAGCTCCTTCGGTC
CTCCGATCGTTGTCAGAAGTAAGTTGGCCGCCGTGTTATCACTCATGGTTATGGCAGCACTACATAATTC
TCTTACTGTCATGCCATCCGTAAGATGCTTTTCTGTGACTGGTGAGTACTCAACCAAGTCATTCTGAGAA
TAGTGTATGCGGCGACCGAGTTGCTCTTGCCCGGCGTCAATACGGGATAATACCGCGCCACATAGCAGAA
CTTTAAAAGTGCTCATCATTGGAAAACGTTCTTCGGGGCGAAAACTCTCAAGGATCTTACCGCTGTTGAG
ATCCAGTTCGATGTAACCCACTCGTGCACCCAACTGATCTTCAGCATCTTTTACTTTCACCAGCGTTTCT
GGGTGAGCAAAAACAGGAAGGCAAAATGCCGCAAAAAAGGGAATAAGGGCGACACGGAAATGTTGAATAC
TCATACTCTTCCTTTTTCAATATTATTGAAGCATTTATCAGGGTTATTGTCTCATGAGCGGATACATATT
TGAATGTATTTAG
